>Addgene plasmid #121226 | pUC57-Kan_BR29_00115871 | depositor full sequence | sequence record 231246 | pUC57-Kan_BR29_00115871 sequence 2926 bps
TCGCGCGTTTCGGTGATGACGGTGAAAACCTCTGACACATGCAGCTCCCGGAGACGGTCACAGCTTGTCT
GTAAGCGGATGCCGGGAGCAGACAAGCCCGTCAGGGCGCGTCAGCGGGTGTTGGCGGGTGTCGGGGCTGG
CTTAACTATGCGGCATCAGAGCAGATTGTACTGAGAGTGCACCATATGCGGTGTGAAATACCGCACAGAT
GCGTAAGGAGAAAATACCGCATCAGGCGCCATTCGCCATTCAGGCTGCGCAACTGTTGGGAAGGGCGATC
GGTGCGGGCCTCTTCGCTATTACGCCAGCTGGCGAAAGGGGGATGTGCTGCAAGGCGATTAAGTTGGGTA
ACGCCAGGGTTTTCCCAGTCACGACGTTGTAAAACGACGGCCAGTGAATTGACGCGTATTGGGATGGAAC
TTGGTCTCTAATGTCTAATGTTACTATGGGTAGAGGTACTATTGGTGGTAAATGTTGTGATAATGGTGTT
GAAGATGATTCTGGTGTTTGTACTAAAATGGGTATGAACTCTTATGGTTGTACTGATGTTGATAATTCTA
AAGGTCATGGTTGTGATAAATTGTTGTCTTGGCCAATTGGTAGAGATGTTAAATATTTTGTTGCTGGTTC
TAATGTTACTCATACTAATCCAGAAAATTATGATATTGAATTGGGTTATATTGGTTGTGCTGAATGAGCT
TAGAGACCAAGTTCCATCCCAATGGCGCGCCGAGCTTGGCTCGAGCATGGTCATAGCTGTTTCCTGTGTG
AAATTGTTATCCGCTCACAATTCCACACAACATACGAGCCGGAAGCATAAAGTGTAAAGCCTGGGGTGCC
TAATGAGTGAGCTAACTCACATTAATTGCGTTGCGCTCACTGCCCGCTTTCCAGTCGGGAAACCTGTCGT
GCCAGCTGCATTAATGAATCGGCCAACGCGCGGGGAGAGGCGGTTTGCGTATTGGGCGCTCTTCCGCTTC
CTCGCTCACTGACTCGCTGCGCTCGGTCGTTCGGCTGCGGCGAGCGGTATCAGCTCACTCAAAGGCGGTA
ATACGGTTATCCACAGAATCAGGGGATAACGCAGGAAAGAACATGTGAGCAAAAGGCCAGCAAAAGGCCA
GGAACCGTAAAAAGGCCGCGTTGCTGGCGTTTTTCCATAGGCTCCGCCCCCCTGACGAGCATCACAAAAA
TCGACGCTCAAGTCAGAGGTGGCGAAACCCGACAGGACTATAAAGATACCAGGCGTTTCCCCCTGGAAGC
TCCCTCGTGCGCTCTCCTGTTCCGACCCTGCCGCTTACCGGATACCTGTCCGCCTTTCTCCCTTCGGGAA
GCGTGGCGCTTTCTCATAGCTCACGCTGTAGGTATCTCAGTTCGGTGTAGGTCGTTCGCTCCAAGCTGGG
CTGTGTGCACGAACCCCCCGTTCAGCCCGACCGCTGCGCCTTATCCGGTAACTATCGTCTTGAGTCCAAC
CCGGTAAGACACGACTTATCGCCACTGGCAGCAGCCACTGGTAACAGGATTAGCAGAGCGAGGTATGTAG
GCGGTGCTACAGAGTTCTTGAAGTGGTGGCCTAACTACGGCTACACTAGAAGAACAGTATTTGGTATCTG
CGCTCTGCTGAAGCCAGTTACCTTCGGAAAAAGAGTTGGTAGCTCTTGATCCGGCAAACAAACCACCGCT
GGTAGCGGTGGTTTTTTTGTTTGCAAGCAGCAGATTACGCGCAGAAAAAAAGGATCTCAAGAAGATCCTT
TGATCTTTTCTACGGGGTCTGACGCTCAGTGGAACGAAAACTCACGTTAAGGGATTTTGGTCATGAGATT
ATCAAAAAGGATCTTCACCTAGATCCTTTTAAATTAAAAATGAAGTTTTAAATCAATCTAAAGTATATAT
GAGTAAACTTGGTCTGACAGTTAGAAAAACTCATCGAGCATCAAATGAAACTGCAATTTATTCATATCAG
GATTATCAATACCATATTTTTGAAAAAGCCGTTTCTGTAATGAAGGAGAAAACTCACCGAGGCAGTTCCA
TAGGATGGCAAGATCCTGGTATCGGTCTGCGATTCCGACTCGTCCAACATCAATACAACCTATTAATTTC
CCCTCGTCAAAAATAAGGTTATCAAGTGAGAAATCACCATGAGTGACGACTGAATCCGGTGAGAATGGCA
AAAGTTTATGCATTTCTTTCCAGACTTGTTCAACAGGCCAGCCATTACGCTCGTCATCAAAATCACTCGC
ATCAACCAAACCGTTATTCATTCGTGATTGCGCCTGAGCGAGACGAAATACGCGATCGCTGTTAAAAGGA
CAATTACAAACAGGAATCGAATGCAACCGGCGCAGGAACACTGCCAGCGCATCAACAATATTTTCACCTG
AATCAGGATATTCTTCTAATACCTGGAATGCTGTTTTCCCAGGGATCGCAGTGGTGAGTAACCATGCATC
ATCAGGAGTACGGATAAAATGCTTGATGGTCGGAAGAGGCATAAATTCCGTCAGCCAGTTTAGTCTGACC
ATCTCATCTGTAACATCATTGGCAACGCTACCTTTGCCATGTTTCAGAAACAACTCTGGCGCATCGGGCT
TCCCATACAATCGATAGATTGTCGCACCTGATTGCCCGACATTATCGCGAGCCCATTTATACCCATATAA
ATCAGCATCCATGTTGGAATTTAATCGCGGCCTAGAGCAAGACGTTTCCCGTTGAATATGGCTCATACTC
TTCCTTTTTCAATATTATTGAAGCATTTATCAGGGTTATTGTCTCATGAGCGGATACATATTTGAATGTA
TTTAGAAAAATAAACAAATAGGGGTTCCGCGCACATTTCCCCGAAAAGTGCCACCTGACGTCTAAGAAAC
CATTATTATCATGACATTAACCTATAAAAATAGGCGTATCACGAGGCCCTTTCGTC
Features (pLannotate 1.2.2; 10 found; start..end, strand, type, name):
    137..236     +  misc_feature   bom (fragment): basis of mobility region from pBR322
    242..399     -  CDS            lacZα (fragment): LacZα fragment of β-galactosidase; lacZ fragment
    774..790     -  protein_bind   lac operator: The lac repressor binds to the lac operator to inhibit transcription in E. coli. This inhibition can be relieved by adding lactose or isopropyl-β-D-thiogalactopyranoside (IPTG). lac repressor encoded by lacI
    798..828     -  promoter       lac promoter: promoter for the E. coli lac operon
    843..864     -  protein_bind   CAP binding site: CAP binding activates transcription in the presence of cAMP. E. coli catabolite activator protein
    877..969     -  CDS            lacI (fragment): lac repressor; lacI; The lac repressor binds to the lac operator to inhibit transcription in E. coli. This inhibition can be relieved by adding lactose or isopropyl-β-D-thiogalactopyranoside (IPTG).
   1152..1740    -  rep_origin     ori: high-copy-number ColE1/pMB1/pBR322/pUC origin of replication
   1911..2726    -  CDS            KanR: aminoglycoside phosphotransferase; aph(3')-Ia; confers resistance to kanamycin in bacteria or G418 (Geneticin®) in eukaryotes
   2727..2831    -  promoter       AmpR promoter: bla
   2926..35      +  CDS            rop (fragment) (across the origin): Rop protein, which maintains plasmids at low copy number; rop
