[The description below was written by a language model from this plasmid's Addgene catalogue record and pLannotate feature annotations shown in this document.]
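Description:
pUC57-Kan_BR29_00115871 is a small, high-copy E. coli cloning plasmid that serves as a Level 0 module for Golden Gate assembly. It is built on the pUC57-Kan backbone (2,626 bp without insert; 2,926 bp in the full depositor sequence) and is propagated through the pUC-type ColE1/pMB1 origin. Selection is with kanamycin, conferred by an aph(3')-Ia aminoglycoside phosphotransferase gene that the annotation places downstream of the bla (AmpR) promoter. Short remnants of bom, rop and lacI are also detected; these are backbone fragments rather than functional elements.

The insert, BR29_00115871, was placed at the EcoRV site within the lacZα region, and the record does not say whether the flanking sites survived. The feature table does not annotate the insert itself. However, the gap of roughly 370 bp between the lacZα fragment and the lac operator, lac promoter and CAP binding site is consistent with an insertion of about 300 bp that interrupts lacZα. This also fits the listing of lacZ as a screening marker. M13 forward and reverse primer sites flank the region for sequence verification.

The "Mutation" field names Magnaporthe grisea, apparently as the source organism, and the associated publication describes a clone resource of Magnaporthe oryzae effectors with sequence and structural similarities across host-specific lineages. The insert is therefore presumably a candidate blast fungus effector coding sequence, although the record gives no protein name, function or details of the Type IIS sites and overhangs. As a Level 0 part it carries no dedicated expression promoter, tag or terminator for the insert. It is intended as a donor module to be combined with such parts in higher-level Golden Gate assemblies.
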