Addgene plasmid #121226: pUC57-Kan_BR29_00115871
Purpose: Level 0 Golden-Gate compatible vector
Depositing lab: Sophien Kamoun. Depositing organization: Sainsbury Laboratory, Norwich. Publication: A Clone Resource of Magnaporthe oryzae Effectors That Share Sequence and Structural Similarities Across Host-Specific Lineages. Petit-Houdenot Y, Langner T, Harant A, Win J, Kamoun S. Mol Plant Microbe Interact. 2020 Aug;33(8):1032-1035. doi: 10.1094/MPMI-03-20-0052-A. Epub 2020 Jun 22. PubMed 32460610.
Backbone
  Vector backbone: pUC57-Kan
  Backbone size w/o insert (bp): 2626
  Vector type: Golden Gate
  Selectable markers: lacZ
Growth in bacteria
  Bacterial resistance: Kanamycin, 50 μg/mL
  Growth temperature: 37°C
  Growth strain: DH5alpha
  Copy number: High Copy
Gene/Insert
  Gene/Insert name: BR29_00115871
  Mutation: Magnaporthe grisea
  Cloning method: Restriction Enzyme; 5′ cloning site EcoRV (unknown if destroyed); 3′ cloning site EcoRV (unknown if destroyed)
  Sequencing primers: 5′ M13Fw; 3′ M13Rv
Terms and licenses: Academic/Nonprofit Terms; Industry Terms: Not Available to Industry
How to cite: pUC57-Kan_BR29_00115871 was a gift from Sophien Kamoun (Addgene plasmid # 121226 ; http://n2t.net/addgene:121226 ; RRID:Addgene_121226)
