>Addgene plasmid #121226 | pUC57-Kan_BR29_00115871 | depositor partial sequence | sequence record 230704 | BR29_00115871
TTGGTCTCTAATGTCTAATGTTACTATGGGTAGAGGTACTATTGGTGGTAAATGTTGTGATAATGGTGTT
GAAGATGATTCTGGTGTTTGTACTAAAATGGGTATGAACTCTTATGGTTGTACTGATGTTGATAATTCTA
AAGGTCATGGTTGTGATAAATTGTTGTCTTGGCCAATTGGTAGAGATGTTAAATATTTTGTTGCTGGTTC
TAATGTTACTCATACTAATCCAGAAAATTATGATATTGAATTGGGTTATATTGGTTGTGCTGAATGAGCT
TAGAGACCAA
