>Addgene plasmid #121226 | pUC57-Kan_BR29_00115871 | depositor partial sequence | sequence record 230705 | empty_vector
TCGCGCGTTTCGGTGATGACGGTGAAAACCTCTGACACATGCAGCTCCCGGAGACGGTCACAGCTTGTCT
GTAAGCGGATGCCGGGAGCAGACAAGCCCGTCAGGGCGCGTCAGCGGGTGTTGGCGGGTGTCGGGGCTGG
CTTAACTATGCGGCATCAGAGCAGATTGTACTGAGAGTGCACCATATGCGGTGTGAAATACCGCACAGAT
GCGTAAGGAGAAAATACCGCATCAGGCGCCATTCGCCATTCAGGCTGCGCAACTGTTGGGAAGGGCGATC
GGTGCGGGCCTCTTCGCTATTACGCCAGCTGGCGAAAGGGGGATGTGCTGCAAGGCGATTAAGTTGGGTA
ACGCCAGGGTTTTCCCAGTCACGACGTTGTAAAACGACGGCCAGTGAATTGACGCGTATTGGGATATCCC
AATGGCGCGCCGAGCTTGGCTCGAGCATGGTCATAGCTGTTTCCTGTGTGAAATTGTTATCCGCTCACAA
TTCCACACAACATACGAGCCGGAAGCATAAAGTGTAAAGCCTGGGGTGCCTAATGAGTGAGCTAACTCAC
ATTAATTGCGTTGCGCTCACTGCCCGCTTTCCAGTCGGGAAACCTGTCGTGCCAGCTGCATTAATGAATC
GGCCAACGCGCGGGGAGAGGCGGTTTGCGTATTGGGCGCTCTTCCGCTTCCTCGCTCACTGACTCGCTGC
GCTCGGTCGTTCGGCTGCGGCGAGCGGTATCAGCTCACTCAAAGGCGGTAATACGGTTATCCACAGAATC
AGGGGATAACGCAGGAAAGAACATGTGAGCAAAAGGCCAGCAAAAGGCCAGGAACCGTAAAAAGGCCGCG
TTGCTGGCGTTTTTCCATAGGCTCCGCCCCCCTGACGAGCATCACAAAAATCGACGCTCAAGTCAGAGGT
GGCGAAACCCGACAGGACTATAAAGATACCAGGCGTTTCCCCCTGGAAGCTCCCTCGTGCGCTCTCCTGT
TCCGACCCTGCCGCTTACCGGATACCTGTCCGCCTTTCTCCCTTCGGGAAGCGTGGCGCTTTCTCATAGC
TCACGCTGTAGGTATCTCAGTTCGGTGTAGGTCGTTCGCTCCAAGCTGGGCTGTGTGCACGAACCCCCCG
TTCAGCCCGACCGCTGCGCCTTATCCGGTAACTATCGTCTTGAGTCCAACCCGGTAAGACACGACTTATC
GCCACTGGCAGCAGCCACTGGTAACAGGATTAGCAGAGCGAGGTATGTAGGCGGTGCTACAGAGTTCTTG
AAGTGGTGGCCTAACTACGGCTACACTAGAAGAACAGTATTTGGTATCTGCGCTCTGCTGAAGCCAGTTA
CCTTCGGAAAAAGAGTTGGTAGCTCTTGATCCGGCAAACAAACCACCGCTGGTAGCGGTGGTTTTTTTGT
TTGCAAGCAGCAGATTACGCGCAGAAAAAAAGGATCTCAAGAAGATCCTTTGATCTTTTCTACGGGGTCT
GACGCTCAGTGGAACGAAAACTCACGTTAAGGGATTTTGGTCATGAGATTATCAAAAAGGATCTTCACCT
AGATCCTTTTAAATTAAAAATGAAGTTTTAAATCAATCTAAAGTATATATGAGTAAACTTGGTCTGACAG
TTAGAAAAACTCATCGAGCATCAAATGAAACTGCAATTTATTCATATCAGGATTATCAATACCATATTTT
TGAAAAAGCCGTTTCTGTAATGAAGGAGAAAACTCACCGAGGCAGTTCCATAGGATGGCAAGATCCTGGT
ATCGGTCTGCGATTCCGACTCGTCCAACATCAATACAACCTATTAATTTCCCCTCGTCAAAAATAAGGTT
ATCAAGTGAGAAATCACCATGAGTGACGACTGAATCCGGTGAGAATGGCAAAAGTTTATGCATTTCTTTC
CAGACTTGTTCAACAGGCCAGCCATTACGCTCGTCATCAAAATCACTCGCATCAACCAAACCGTTATTCA
TTCGTGATTGCGCCTGAGCGAGACGAAATACGCGATCGCTGTTAAAAGGACAATTACAAACAGGAATCGA
ATGCAACCGGCGCAGGAACACTGCCAGCGCATCAACAATATTTTCACCTGAATCAGGATATTCTTCTAAT
ACCTGGAATGCTGTTTTCCCAGGGATCGCAGTGGTGAGTAACCATGCATCATCAGGAGTACGGATAAAAT
GCTTGATGGTCGGAAGAGGCATAAATTCCGTCAGCCAGTTTAGTCTGACCATCTCATCTGTAACATCATT
GGCAACGCTACCTTTGCCATGTTTCAGAAACAACTCTGGCGCATCGGGCTTCCCATACAATCGATAGATT
GTCGCACCTGATTGCCCGACATTATCGCGAGCCCATTTATACCCATATAAATCAGCATCCATGTTGGAAT
TTAATCGCGGCCTAGAGCAAGACGTTTCCCGTTGAATATGGCTCATACTCTTCCTTTTTCAATATTATTG
AAGCATTTATCAGGGTTATTGTCTCATGAGCGGATACATATTTGAATGTATTTAGAAAAATAAACAAATA
GGGGTTCCGCGCACATTTCCCCGAAAAGTGCCACCTGACGTCTAAGAAACCATTATTATCATGACATTAA
CCTATAAAAATAGGCGTATCACGAGGCCCTTTCGTC
