>Addgene plasmid #121226 | pUC57-Kan_BR29_00115871 | addgene partial sequence | sequence record 237766 | M13-F20 5'-TGTAAAACGACGGCCAGT-3'
TTGGTCTCTAATGTCTAATGTTACTATGGGTAGAGGTACTATTGGTGGTAAATGTTGTGATAATGGTGTT
GAAGATGATTCTGGTGTTTGTACTAAAATGGGTATGAACTCTTATGGTTGTACTGATGTTGATAATTCTA
AAGGTCATGGTTGTGATAAATTGTTGTCTTGGCCAATTGGTAGAGATGTTAAATATTTTGTTGCTGGTTC
TAATGTTACTCATACTAATCCAGAAAATTATGATATTGAATTGGGTTATATTGGTTGTGCTGAATGAGCT
TAGAGACCAAGTTCCATCCCAATGGCGCGCCGAGCTTGGCTCGAGCATGGTCATAGCTGTTTCCTGTGTG
AAATTGTTATCCGCTCACAATTCCACACAACATACGAGCCGGAAGCATAAAGTGTAAAGCCTGGGGTGCC
TAATGAGTGAGCTAACTCACATTAATTGCGTTGCGCTCACTGCCCGCTTTCCAGTCGGGAAACCTGTCGT
GCCAGCTGCATTAATGAATCGGCCAACGCGCGGGGAGAGGCGGTTTGCGTATTGGGCGCTCTTCCGCTTC
CTCGCTCACTGACTCGCTGCGCTCGGTCGTTCGGCTGCGGCGAGCGGTATCAGCTCACTCAAAGGCGGTA
ATACGGTTATCCACAGAATCAGGGGATAACGCAGGAAAGAACATGTGAGCAAAAGGCCAGCAAAAGGCCA
GGAACCGTAAAAAGGCCGCGTTGCTGGCGTTTTTCCATAGGCTCCGCCCCCCTGACGAGCATCACAAAAA
TCGACGCTCAAGTCAGAGGTGGCGAAACCCGACAGGACTATAAAGATACC
